Addgene plasmid #249208: pLenti-hPTK7-gRNA2
Purpose: PTK7 CRISPR KO
Depositing lab: Weihong Tan. Depositing organization: Hangzhou Institute of Medicine, Chinese Academy of Sciences. Publication: SPARK-seq: A high-throughput platform for aptamer discovery and kinetic profiling. Luo G, Song J, Fu Y, Jiang Y, Gao Y, Zhong Z, Li L, Wei Y, Jia HR, Guo L, Fu T, Wu Q, Tan W. Science. 2026 Jan;391(6780):eadv6127. doi: 10.1126/science.adv6127. Epub 2026 Jan 1. PubMed 41477891.
Backbone
  Vector backbone: pLenti-sgRNA
  Backbone manufacturer: Eric Lander and David Sabatini, Addgene plasmid #71409
  Vector type: Lentiviral, CRISPR
Growth in bacteria
  Bacterial resistance: Ampicillin, 100 μg/mL
  Growth temperature: 37°C
  Growth strain: NEB Stable
  Copy number: High Copy
Gene/Insert
  Gene/Insert name: PTK7
  gRNA/shRNA sequence: CAGCCAGTACACATGTACC
  Species: H. sapiens (human)
  Entrez Gene: PTK7 (a.k.a. CCK-4, CCK4)
  Promoter: U6
  Cloning method: Restriction Enzyme; 5′ cloning site Unknown (unknown if destroyed)
Terms and licenses: Academic/Nonprofit Terms; Industry Terms: Not Available to Industry
How to cite: pLenti-hPTK7-gRNA2 was a gift from Weihong Tan (Addgene plasmid # 249208 ; http://n2t.net/addgene:249208 ; RRID:Addgene_249208)
