[The description below was written by a language model from this plasmid's Addgene catalogue record and pLannotate feature annotations shown in this document.]
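Description:
pLenti-hPTK7-gRNA2 is a lentiviral CRISPR guide RNA vector built on the pLenti-sgRNA backbone and intended for knockout of human PTK7 (also known as CCK-4). It is a 7,290-nt plasmid propagated in E. coli through a high-copy ColE1/pUC-type origin with ampicillin selection (AmpR, β-lactamase). The backbone also carries an f1 origin, an SV40 origin and poly(A) signal, and remnants of a lac/lacZα cloning region flanked by T7 and T3 promoters.

The viral portion has a third-generation, self-inactivating layout. An RSV promoter drives a truncated HIV-1 5' LTR, followed by the Ψ packaging signal with a partial gag sequence, the Rev response element for Rev-dependent nuclear export of the genomic RNA, a cPPT/CTS, and a ΔU3 3' LTR that disables LTR promoter activity after integration. Between the LTRs sit two expression units. A human U6 RNA polymerase III promoter transcribes the PTK7-targeting spacer, which occupies the short gap upstream of the Streptococcus pyogenes Cas9 gRNA scaffold. An EF-1α core promoter then drives puromycin N-acetyltransferase, allowing selection of transduced mammalian cells, and a WPRE downstream enhances transcript expression.

No Cas9 coding sequence is annotated, so the nuclease must be supplied separately, for example from a Cas9-expressing cell line or a second vector. Viral packaging functions must likewise be provided in trans. The "gRNA2" in the name suggests it is one of several guides against this gene, though the record does not say so. The associated publication concerns aptamer discovery and kinetic profiling, but how the PTK7 knockout was used there is not stated.
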