Features (pLannotate 1.2.2; 27 found; start..end, strand, type, name):
      5..231     +  promoter       RSV promoter: Rous sarcoma virus enhancer/promoter
    232..412     +  LTR            5' LTR (truncated): truncated 5' long terminal repeat (LTR) from HIV-1
    459..584     +  misc_feature   HIV-1 Ψ: packaging signal of human immunodeficiency virus type 1
    568..931     +  CDS            HIV-1 gag (fragment): gag protein from human immunodeficiency virus 1; gag
   1077..1310    +  misc_feature   RRE: The Rev response element (RRE) of HIV-1 allows for Rev-dependent mRNA export from the nucleus to the cytoplasm.
   1687..1713    +  CDS            Rev (fragment): human immunodeficiency virus 1 (HIV-1) Rev protein; rev; enhances nuclear export of unspliced and incompletely spliced viral mRNAs
   1717..1957    +  promoter       U6 promoter: RNA polymerase III promoter for human U6 snRNA
   1986..2061    +  misc_RNA       gRNA scaffold: guide RNA scaffold for the Streptococcus pyogenes CRISPR/Cas9 system
   2109..2226    +  misc_feature   cPPT/CTS: central polypurine tract and central termination sequence of HIV-1
   2295..2506    +  promoter       EF-1α core promoter: core promoter for human elongation factor EF-1α
   2532..3131    +  CDS            PuroR (fragment): puromycin N-acetyltransferase; pac from Streptomyces; confers resistance to puromycin
   3147..3735    +  misc_feature   WPRE: woodchuck hepatitis virus posttranscriptional regulatory element
   3786..3805    +  misc_feature   cPPT/CTS (fragment): central polypurine tract and central termination sequence of HIV-1
   3807..4040    +  LTR            3' LTR (ΔU3): self-inactivating 3' long terminal repeat (LTR) from HIV-1
   4118..4239    +  polyA_signal   SV40 poly(A) signal: SV40 polyadenylation signal
   4279..4414    +  rep_origin     SV40 ori: SV40 origin of replication
   4435..4453    -  promoter       T7 promoter: promoter for bacteriophage T7 RNA polymerase
   4461..4616    +  CDS            lacZα (fragment): LacZα fragment of β-galactosidase; lacZ fragment
   4621..5049    +  rep_origin     f1 ori (sequence partly withheld): f1 bacteriophage origin of replication; arrow indicates direction of (+) strand synthesis
   5102..5206    +  promoter       AmpR promoter: bla
   5207..6067    +  CDS            AmpR: β-lactamase; bla; confers resistance to ampicillin, carbenicillin, and related antibiotics
   6238..6826    +  rep_origin     ori: high-copy-number ColE1/pMB1/pBR322/pUC origin of replication
   7009..7101    +  CDS            lacI (fragment): lac repressor; lacI; The lac repressor binds to the lac operator to inhibit transcription in E. coli. This inhibition can be relieved by adding lactose or isopropyl-β-D-thiogalactopyranoside (IPTG).
   7114..7135    +  protein_bind   CAP binding site: CAP binding activates transcription in the presence of cAMP. E. coli catabolite activator protein
   7150..7180    +  promoter       lac promoter: promoter for the E. coli lac operon
   7188..7204    +  protein_bind   lac operator: The lac repressor binds to the lac operator to inhibit transcription in E. coli. This inhibition can be relieved by adding lactose or isopropyl-β-D-thiogalactopyranoside (IPTG). lac repressor encoded by lacI
   7249..7267    +  promoter       T3 promoter: promoter for bacteriophage T3 RNA polymerase
>Addgene plasmid #249208 | pLenti-hPTK7-gRNA2 | addgene full sequence | sequence record 499750 | Addgene NGS Result
TTAATGTAGTCTTATGCAATACTCTTGTAGTCTTGCAACATGGTAACGATGAGTTAGCAACATGCCTTAC
AAGGAGAGAAAAAGCACCGTGCATGCCGATTGGTGGAAGTAAGGTGGTACGATCGTGCCTTATTAGGAAG
GCAACAGACGGGTCTGACATGGATTGGACGAACCACTGAATTGCCGCATTGCAGAGATATTGTATTTAAG
TGCCTAGCTCGATACATAAACGGGTCTCTCTGGTTAGACCAGATCTGAGCCTGGGAGCTCTCTGGCTAAC
TAGGGAACCCACTGCTTAAGCCTCAATAAAGCTTGCCTTGAGTGCTTCAAGTAGTGTGTGCCCGTCTGTT
GTGTGACTCTGGTAACTAGAGATCCCTCAGACCCTTTTAGTCAGTGTGGAAAATCTCTAGCAGTGGCGCC
CGAACAGGGACTTGAAAGCGAAAGGGAAACCAGAGGAGCTCTCTCGACGCAGGACTCGGCTTGCTGAAGC
GCGCACGGCAAGAGGCGAGGGGCGGCGACTGGTGAGTACGCCAAAAATTTTGACTAGCGGAGGCTAGAAG
GAGAGAGATGGGTGCGAGAGCGTCAGTATTAAGCGGGGGAGAATTAGATCGCGATGGGAAAAAATTCGGT
TAAGGCCAGGGGGAAAGAAAAAATATAAATTAAAACATATAGTATGGGCAAGCAGGGAGCTAGAACGATT
CGCAGTTAATCCTGGCCTGTTAGAAACATCAGAAGGCTGTAGACAAATACTGGGACAGCTACAACCATCC
CTTCAGACAGGATCAGAAGAACTTAGATCATTATATAATACAGTAGCAACCCTCTATTGTGTGCATCAAA
GGATAGAGATAAAAGACACCAAGGAAGCTTTAGACAAGATAGAGGAAGAGCAAAACAAAAGTAAGACCAC
CGCACAGCAAGCGGCCGCTGATCTTCAGACCTGGAGGAGGAGATATGAGGGACAATTGGAGAAGTGAATT
ATATAAATATAAAGTAGTAAAAATTGAACCATTAGGAGTAGCACCCACCAAGGCAAAGAGAAGAGTGGTG
CAGAGAGAAAAAAGAGCAGTGGGAATAGGAGCTTTGTTCCTTGGGTTCTTGGGAGCAGCAGGAAGCACTA
TGGGCGCAGCGTCAATGACGCTGACGGTACAGGCCAGACAATTATTGTCTGGTATAGTGCAGCAGCAGAA
CAATTTGCTGAGGGCTATTGAGGCGCAACAGCATCTGTTGCAACTCACAGTCTGGGGCATCAAGCAGCTC
CAGGCAAGAATCCTGGCTGTGGAAAGATACCTAAAGGATCAACAGCTCCTGGGGATTTGGGGTTGCTCTG
GAAAACTCATTTGCACCACTGCTGTGCCTTGGAATGCTAGTTGGAGTAATAAATCTCTGGAACAGATTTG
GAATCACACGACCTGGATGGAGTGGGACAGAGAAATTAACAATTACACAAGCTTAATACACTCCTTAATT
GAAGAATCGCAAAACCAGCAAGAAAAGAATGAACAAGAATTATTGGAATTAGATAAATGGGCAAGTTTGT
GGAATTGGTTTAACATAACAAATTGGCTGTGGTATATAAAATTATTCATAATGATAGTAGGAGGCTTGGT
AGGTTTAAGAATAGTTTTTGCTGTACTTTCTATAGTGAATAGAGTTAGGCAGGGATATTCACCATTATCG
TTTCAGACCCACCTCCCAACCCCGAGGGGACCCAGAGAGGGCCTATTTCCCATGATTCCTTCATATTTGC
ATATACGATACAAGGCTGTTAGAGAGATAATTAGAATTAATTTGACTGTAAACACAAAGATATTAGTACA
AAATACGTGACGTAGAAAGTAATAATTTCTTGGGTAGTTTGCAGTTTTAAAATTATGTTTTAAAATGGAC
TATCATATGCTTACCGTAACTTGAAAGTATTTCGATTTCTTGGCTTTATATATCTTGTGGAAAGGACGAA
ACACCGCAGCCAGTACACATGTACCGTTTTAGAGCTAGAAATAGCAAGTTAAAATAAGGCTAGTCCGTTA
TCAACTTGAAAAAGTGGCACCGAGTCGGTGCTTTTTTGAATTCTAGATCTTGAGACAAATGGCAGTATTC
ATCCACAATTTTAAAAGAAAAGGGGGGATTGGGGGGTACAGTGCAGGGGAAAGAATAGTAGACATAATAG
CAACAGACATACAAACTAAAGAATTACAAAAACAAATTACAAAAATTCAAAATTTTCGGGTTTATTACAG
GGACAGCAGAGATCCACTTTGGCGCCGGCTCGAGTGGCTCCGGTGCCCGTCAGTGGGCAGAGCGCACATC
GCCCACAGTCCCCGAGAAGTTGGGGGGAGGGGTCGGCAATTGAACCGGTGCCTAGAGAAGGTGGCGCGGG
GTAAACTGGGAAAGTGATGTCGTGTACTGGCTCCGCCTTTTTCCCGAGGGTGGGGGAGAACCGTATATAA
GTGCAGTAGTCGCCGTGAACGTTCTTTTTCGCAACGGGTTTGCCGCCAGAACACAGGTGTCGTGACGCGG
GATCCGCCACCATGACCGAGTACAAGCCCACGGTGCGCCTCGCCACCCGCGACGACGTCCCCAGGGCCGT
ACGCACCCTCGCCGCCGCGTTCGCCGACTACCCCGCCACGCGCCACACCGTCGATCCGGACCGCCACATC
GAGCGGGTCACCGAGCTGCAAGAACTCTTCCTCACGCGCGTCGGGCTCGACATCGGCAAGGTGTGGGTCG
CGGACGACGGCGCCGCGGTGGCGGTCTGGACCACGCCGGAGAGCGTCGAAGCGGGGGCGGTGTTCGCCGA
GATCGGCCCGCGCATGGCCGAGTTGAGCGGTTCCCGGCTGGCCGCGCAGCAACAGATGGAAGGCCTCCTG
GCGCCGCACCGGCCCAAGGAGCCCGCGTGGTTCCTGGCCACCGTCGGAGTCTCGCCCGACCACCAGGGCA
AGGGTCTGGGCAGCGCCGTCGTGCTCCCCGGAGTGGAGGCGGCCGAGCGCGCCGGGGTGCCCGCCTTCCT
GGAGACCTCCGCGCCCCGCAACCTCCCCTTCTACGAGCGGCTCGGCTTCACCGTCACCGCCGACGTCGAG
GTGCCCGAAGGACCGCGCACCTGGTGCATGACCCGCAAGCCCGGTGCCTGAACGCGTTAAGTCGACAATC
AACCTCTGGATTACAAAATTTGTGAAAGATTGACTGGTATTCTTAACTATGTTGCTCCTTTTACGCTATG
TGGATACGCTGCTTTAATGCCTTTGTATCATGCTATTGCTTCCCGTATGGCTTTCATTTTCTCCTCCTTG
TATAAATCCTGGTTGCTGTCTCTTTATGAGGAGTTGTGGCCCGTTGTCAGGCAACGTGGCGTGGTGTGCA
CTGTGTTTGCTGACGCAACCCCCACTGGTTGGGGCATTGCCACCACCTGTCAGCTCCTTTCCGGGACTTT
CGCTTTCCCCCTCCCTATTGCCACGGCGGAACTCATCGCCGCCTGCCTTGCCCGCTGCTGGACAGGGGCT
CGGCTGTTGGGCACTGACAATTCCGTGGTGTTGTCGGGGAAATCATCGTCCTTTCCTTGGCTGCTCGCCT
GTGTTGCCACCTGGATTCTGCGCGGGACGTCCTTCTGCTACGTCCCTTCGGCCCTCAATCCAGCGGACCT
TCCTTCCCGCGGCCTGCTGCCGGCTCTGCGGCCTCTTCCGCGTCTTCGCCTTCGCCCTCAGACGAGTCGG
ATCTCCCTTTGGGCCGCCTCCCCGCGTCGACTTTAAGACCAATGACTTACAAGGCAGCTGTAGATCTTAG
CCACTTTTTAAAAGAAAAGGGGGGACTGGAAGGGCTAATTCACTCCCAACGAAGACAAGATCTGCTTTTT
GCTTGTACTGGGTCTCTCTGGTTAGACCAGATCTGAGCCTGGGAGCTCTCTGGCTAACTAGGGAACCCAC
TGCTTAAGCCTCAATAAAGCTTGCCTTGAGTGCTTCAAGTAGTGTGTGCCCGTCTGTTGTGTGACTCTGG
TAACTAGAGATCCCTCAGACCCTTTTAGTCAGTGTGGAAAATCTCTAGCAGTACGTATAGTAGTTCATGT
CATCTTATTATTCAGTATTTATAACTTGCAAAGAAATGAATATCAGAGAGTGAGAGGAACTTGTTTATTG
CAGCTTATAATGGTTACAAATAAAGCAATAGCATCACAAATTTCACAAATAAAGCATTTTTTTCACTGCA
TTCTAGTTGTGGTTTGTCCAAACTCATCAATGTATCTTATCATGTCTGGCTCTAGCTATCCCGCCCCTAA
CTCCGCCCATCCCGCCCCTAACTCCGCCCAGTTCCGCCCATTCTCCGCCCCATGGCTGACTAATTTTTTT
TATTTATGCAGAGGCCGAGGCCGCCTCGGCCTCTGAGCTATTCCAGAAGTAGTGAGGAGGCTTTTTTGGA
GGCCTAGGGACGTACCCAATTCGCCCTATAGTGAGTCGTATTACGCGCGCTCACTGGCCGTCGTTTTACA
ACGTCGTGACTGGGAAAACCCTGGCGTTACCCAACTTAATCGCCTTGCAGCACATCCCCCTTTCGCCAGC
TGGCGTAATAGCGAAGAGGCCCGCACCGATCGCCCTTCCCAACAGTTGCGCAGCCTGAATGGCGAATGGG
[124 nt withheld, positions 4621-4744]
C
[91 nt withheld, positions 4746-4836]
A
[49 nt withheld, positions 4838-4886]
CCTTTGACGTTGGAGTCCACGTTCTTT
[37 nt withheld, positions 4914-4950]
ACCCTATCTCGGTCTATTCTTTTGATTTATAAGGGATTTTGCCGATTTCGGCCTATTGGTTAAAAAATGA
GCTGATTTAACAAAAATTTAACGCGAATTTTAACAAAATATTAACGCTTACAATTTAGGTGGCACTTTTC
GGGGAAATGTGCGCGGAACCCCTATTTGTTTATTTTTCTAAATACATTCAAATATGTATCCGCTCATGAG
ACAATAACCCTGATAAATGCTTCAATAATATTGAAAAAGGAAGAGTATGAGTATTCAACATTTCCGTGTC
GCCCTTATTCCCTTTTTTGCGGCATTTTGCCTTCCTGTTTTTGCTCACCCAGAAACGCTGGTGAAAGTAA
AAGATGCTGAAGATCAGTTGGGTGCACGAGTGGGTTACATCGAACTGGATCTCAACAGCGGTAAGATCCT
TGAGAGTTTTCGCCCCGAAGAACGTTTTCCAATGATGAGCACTTTTAAAGTTCTGCTATGTGGCGCGGTA
TTATCCCGTATTGACGCCGGGCAAGAGCAACTCGGTCGCCGCATACACTATTCTCAGAATGACTTGGTTG
AGTACTCACCAGTCACAGAAAAGCATCTTACGGATGGCATGACAGTAAGAGAATTATGCAGTGCTGCCAT
AACCATGAGTGATAACACTGCGGCCAACTTACTTCTGACAACGATCGGAGGACCGAAGGAGCTAACCGCT
TTTTTGCACAACATGGGGGATCATGTAACTCGCCTTGATCGTTGGGAACCGGAGCTGAATGAAGCCATAC
CAAACGACGAGCGTGACACCACGATGCCTGTAGCAATGGCAACAACGTTGCGCAAACTATTAACTGGCGA
ACTACTTACTCTAGCTTCCCGGCAACAATTAATAGACTGGATGGAGGCGGATAAAGTTGCAGGACCACTT
CTGCGCTCGGCCCTTCCGGCTGGCTGGTTTATTGCTGATAAATCTGGAGCCGGTGAGCGTGGGTCTCGCG
GTATCATTGCAGCACTGGGGCCAGATGGTAAGCCCTCCCGTATCGTAGTTATCTACACGACGGGGAGTCA
GGCAACTATGGATGAACGAAATAGACAGATCGCTGAGATAGGTGCCTCACTGATTAAGCATTGGTAACTG
TCAGACCAAGTTTACTCATATATACTTTAGATTGATTTAAAACTTCATTTTTAATTTAAAAGGATCTAGG
TGAAGATCCTTTTTGATAATCTCATGACCAAAATCCCTTAACGTGAGTTTTCGTTCCACTGAGCGTCAGA
CCCCGTAGAAAAGATCAAAGGATCTTCTTGAGATCCTTTTTTTCTGCGCGTAATCTGCTGCTTGCAAACA
AAAAAACCACCGCTACCAGCGGTGGTTTGTTTGCCGGATCAAGAGCTACCAACTCTTTTTCCGAAGGTAA
CTGGCTTCAGCAGAGCGCAGATACCAAATACTGTTCTTCTAGTGTAGCCGTAGTTAGGCCACCACTTCAA
GAACTCTGTAGCACCGCCTACATACCTCGCTCTGCTAATCCTGTTACCAGTGGCTGCTGCCAGTGGCGAT
AAGTCGTGTCTTACCGGGTTGGACTCAAGACGATAGTTACCGGATAAGGCGCAGCGGTCGGGCTGAACGG
GGGGTTCGTGCACACAGCCCAGCTTGGAGCGAACGACCTACACCGAACTGAGATACCTACAGCGTGAGCT
ATGAGAAAGCGCCACGCTTCCCGAAGGGAGAAAGGCGGACAGGTATCCGGTAAGCGGCAGGGTCGGAACA
GGAGAGCGCACGAGGGAGCTTCCAGGGGGAAACGCCTGGTATCTTTATAGTCCTGTCGGGTTTCGCCACC
TCTGACTTGAGCGTCGATTTTTGTGATGCTCGTCAGGGGGGCGGAGCCTATGGAAAAACGCCAGCAACGC
GGCCTTTTTACGGTTCCTGGCCTTTTGCTGGCCTTTTGCTCACATGTTCTTTCCTGCGTTATCCCCTGAT
TCTGTGGATAACCGTATTACCGCCTTTGAGTGAGCTGATACCGCTCGCCGCAGCCGAACGACCGAGCGCA
GCGAGTCAGTGAGCGAGGAAGCGGAAGAGCGCCCAATACGCAAACCGCCTCTCCCCGCGCGTTGGCCGAT
TCATTAATGCAGCTGGCACGACAGGTTTCCCGACTGGAAAGCGGGCAGTGAGCGCAACGCAATTAATGTG
AGTTAGCTCACTCATTAGGCACCCCAGGCTTTACACTTTATGCTTCCGGCTCGTATGTTGTGTGGAATTG
TGAGCGGATAACAATTTCACACAGGAAACAGCTATGACCATGATTACGCCAAGCGCGCAATTAACCCTCA
CTAAAGGGAACAAAAGCTGGAGCTGCAAGC
